Addgene plasmid #28296: pCMV-NHERF1-PDZ2
Depositing lab: Maria-Magdalena Georgescu. Depositing organization: University of Texas MD Anderson Cancer Center. Publication: NHERF1/EBP50 head-to-tail intramolecular interaction masks association with PDZ domain ligands. Morales FC, Takahashi Y, Momin S, Adams H, Chen X, Georgescu MM. Mol Cell Biol. 2007 Apr . 27(7):2527-37. 10.1128/MCB.01372-06 PubMed 17242191.
Backbone
  Vector backbone: pCMV-2-FLAG
  Backbone size w/o insert (bp): 5000
  Vector type: Mammalian Expression
Growth in bacteria
  Bacterial resistance: Ampicillin, 100 μg/mL
  Growth temperature: 37°C
  Growth strain: DH5alpha
  Copy number: High Copy
Gene/Insert
  Gene/Insert name: NHERF1
  Species: H. sapiens (human)
  Mutation: Contains aa 148-298 (deletion of the first PDZ domain and the EB domain)
  Entrez Gene: NHERF1 (a.k.a. EBP50, NHE-RF, NHERF, NHERF-1, NPHLOP2, SLC9A3R1)
  Tag / fusion protein: FLAG (N terminal on insert)
  Cloning method: Restriction Enzyme
  Sequencing primers: 5′ CMV-F
Terms and licenses: Academic/Nonprofit Terms; Industry Terms: Not Available to Industry
How to cite: pCMV-NHERF1-PDZ2 was a gift from Maria-Magdalena Georgescu (Addgene plasmid # 28296 ; http://n2t.net/addgene:28296 ; RRID:Addgene_28296)
