[The description below was written by a language model from this plasmid's Addgene catalogue record.]
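Description:
pCMV-NHERF1-PDZ2 is a mammalian expression plasmid built on the pCMV-2-FLAG backbone (about 5 kb without the insert). It is maintained in E. coli as a high-copy plasmid under ampicillin selection. The record gives no feature table, so the origin of replication, polyadenylation signal and any mammalian selection marker are not stated. The backbone name and the use of a CMV forward sequencing primer indicate that the insert sits downstream of the cytomegalovirus immediate-early promoter, which drives strong constitutive transcription in most transfected mammalian cell lines.

The insert is a truncated fragment of human NHERF1 (also known as EBP50 or SLC9A3R1), a scaffolding adaptor protein that normally contains two tandem PDZ domains and a C-terminal ezrin-binding (EB) region. This construct encodes only amino acids 148–298, removing the first PDZ domain and the EB domain so that the second PDZ domain is expressed essentially in isolation. A FLAG epitope is fused to the N terminus of the fragment, allowing detection by immunoblotting or immunofluorescence and recovery by anti-FLAG immunoprecipitation. The fragment was introduced by restriction enzyme cloning.

The associated publication concerns a head-to-tail intramolecular interaction in NHERF1 that masks binding of PDZ domain ligands. In that context, the plasmid fits as one member of a domain-mapping set. Expressing PDZ2 alone would let users test which partners bind this domain specifically and compare its ligand binding with that of full-length NHERF1 or other truncations in transfected cells.
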