>Addgene plasmid #28296 | pCMV-NHERF1-PDZ2 | addgene partial sequence | sequence record 34603 | 28296 with CMV-F
CCGTCAGAATTGATCTACCATGGACTACAAAGACGATGACGACAAGCTTGCGGCCGCGATGCGCGAGCTT
CGGCCTCGGCTCTGTACCATGAAGAAGGGCCCCAGTGGCTATGGCTTCAACCTGCACAGCGACAAGTCCA
AGCCAGGCCAGTTCATCCGGTCAGTGGACCCAGACTCCCCGGCTGAGGCTTCAGGGCTCCGGGCCCAGGA
TCGCATTGTGGAGGTGAACGGGGTCTGCATGGAGGGGAAGCAGCATGGGGACGTGGTGTCCGCCATCAGG
GCTGGCGGGGACGAGACCAAGCTGCTGGTGGTGGACAGGGAAACTGACGAGTTCTTCAAGAAATGCAGAG
TGATCCCATCTCAGGAGCACCTGAATGGTCCCCTGCCTGTGCCCTTCACCAATGGGGAGATACAGAAGGA
GAACAGTCGTGAAGCCCTGGCAGAGGCAGCCTTGGAGAGCCCCAGGCCAGCCCTGGTGAGATCCGCCTCC
AGTGACACCAGCGAGGAGCTGAATTAACTAACTTAAGCTAGCAACGGTTTCCCTCTAGCGGGATCAATTC
CGCCCCCCCCCCCTAACGTTACTGGCCGAA
